LOCUS       Exported 8323 bp ds-DNA circular SYN 13-MAY-2021
DEFINITION  3rd generation lentiviral gRNA plasmid targeting human TEK.
ACCESSION   .
VERSION     .
KEYWORDS    TEK gRNA (BRDN0001149392)
SOURCE      synthetic DNA construct
  ORGANISM  synthetic DNA construct
REFERENCE   1 (bases 1 to 8323)
  AUTHORS   Doench JG, Fusi N, Sullender M, Hegde M, Vaimberg EW, Donovan KF,
            Smith I, Tothova Z, Wilen C, Orchard R, Virgin HW, Listgarten J,
            Root DE
  TITLE     Optimized sgRNA design to maximize activity and minimize off-target
            effects of CRISPR-Cas9.
  JOURNAL   Nat Biotechnol. 2016 Jan 18. doi: 10.1038/nbt.3437.
  PUBMED    26780180
REFERENCE   2 (bases 1 to 8323)
  AUTHORS   .
  TITLE     Direct Submission
  JOURNAL   Exported May 13, 2021 from SnapGene Server 1.1.58
            http://www.snapgene.com
FEATURES             Location/Qualifiers
     source          1..8323
                     /organism="synthetic DNA construct"
                     /mol_type="other DNA"
     promoter        87..1265
                     /label=EF-1-alpha promoter
                     /note="strong constitutive promoter for human elongation
                     factor EF-1-alpha"
     intron          318..1256
                     /label=EF-1-alpha intron A
                     /note="intron upstream of the start codon of human
                     EF-1-alpha"
     primer_bind     1213..1233
                     /label=EF1a-F
                     /note="Human elongation factor-1a promoter, forward primer"
     CDS             1278..1877
                     /codon_start=1
                     /gene="pac from Streptomyces alboniger"
                     /product="puromycin N-acetyltransferase"
                     /label=PuroR
                     /note="confers resistance to puromycin"
                     /translation="MTEYKPTVRLATRDDVPRAVRTLAAAFADYPATRHTVDPDRHIER
                     VTELQELFLTRVGLDIGKVWVADDGAAVAVWTTPESVEAGAVFAEIGPRMAELSGSRLA
                     AQQQMEGLLAPHRPKEPAWFLATVGVSPDHQGKGLGSAVVLPGVEAAERAGVPAFLETS
                     APRNLPFYERLGFTVTADVEVPEGPRTWCMTRKPGA"
     primer_bind     complement(1278..1297)
                     /label=Puro-R
                     /note="Puromycin resistance gene, reverse primer. Also
                     called puro-variant-R"
     primer_bind     1774..1794
                     /label=Puro-F
                     /note="Puromycin resistance gene, forward primer"
     misc_feature    1893..2481
                     /label=WPRE
                     /note="woodchuck hepatitis virus posttranscriptional
                     regulatory element"
     primer_bind     complement(1946..1966)
                     /label=WPRE-R
                     /note="WPRE, reverse primer"
     CDS             complement(2364..2375)
                     /codon_start=1
                     /product="Factor Xa recognition and cleavage site"
                     /label=Factor Xa site
                     /translation="IEGR"
     LTR             2553..2786
                     /label=3' LTR (Delta-U3)
                     /note="self-inactivating 3' long terminal repeat (LTR) from
                     HIV-1"
     polyA_signal    2864..2985
                     /label=SV40 poly(A) signal
                     /note="SV40 polyadenylation signal"
     primer_bind     complement(2901..2920)
                     /label=SV40pA-R
                     /note="SV40 polyA, reverse primer"
     primer_bind     2955..2974
                     /label=EBV-rev
                     /note="SV40 polyA terminator, reverse primer"
     rep_origin      3025..3160
                     /label=SV40 ori
                     /note="SV40 origin of replication"
     primer_bind     3087..3106
                     /label=SV40pro-F
                     /note="SV40 promoter/origin, forward primer"
     primer_bind     complement(3180..3199)
                     /label=T7
                     /note="T7 promoter, forward primer"
     promoter        complement(3181..3199)
                     /label=T7 promoter
                     /note="promoter for bacteriophage T7 RNA polymerase"
     primer_bind     complement(3209..3226)
                     /label=M13 Forward
                     /note="In lacZ gene. Also called M13-F20 or M13 (-21)
                     Forward"
     primer_bind     complement(3209..3225)
                     /label=M13 fwd
                     /note="common sequencing primer, one of multiple similar
                     variants"
     primer_bind     complement(3218..3240)
                     /label=M13/pUC Forward
                     /note="In lacZ gene"
     rep_origin      3367..3822
                     /direction=RIGHT
                     /label=f1 ori
                     /note="f1 bacteriophage origin of replication; arrow
                     indicates direction of (+) strand synthesis"
     primer_bind     complement(3454..3473)
                     /label=F1ori-R
                     /note="F1 origin, reverse primer"
     primer_bind     3664..3685
                     /label=F1ori-F
                     /note="F1 origin, forward primer"
     promoter        3848..3952
                     /gene="bla"
                     /label=AmpR promoter
     CDS             3953..4813
                     /codon_start=1
                     /gene="bla"
                     /product="beta-lactamase"
                     /label=AmpR
                     /note="confers resistance to ampicillin, carbenicillin, and
                     related antibiotics"
                     /translation="MSIQHFRVALIPFFAAFCLPVFAHPETLVKVKDAEDQLGARVGYI
                     ELDLNSGKILESFRPEERFPMMSTFKVLLCGAVLSRIDAGQEQLGRRIHYSQNDLVEYS
                     PVTEKHLTDGMTVRELCSAAITMSDNTAANLLLTTIGGPKELTAFLHNMGDHVTRLDRW
                     EPELNEAIPNDERDTTMPVAMATTLRKLLTGELLTLASRQQLIDWMEADKVAGPLLRSA
                     LPAGWFIADKSGAGERGSRGIIAALGPDGKPSRIVVIYTTGSQATMDERNRQIAEIGAS
                     LIKHW"
     primer_bind     complement(4171..4190)
                     /label=Amp-R
                     /note="Ampicillin resistance gene, reverse primer"
     rep_origin      4984..5572
                     /direction=RIGHT
                     /label=ori
                     /note="high-copy-number ColE1/pMB1/pBR322/pUC origin of
                     replication"
     primer_bind     5473..5492
                     /label=pBR322ori-F
                     /note="pBR322 origin, forward primer"
     primer_bind     5726..5743
                     /label=L4440
                     /note="L4440 vector, forward primer"
     protein_bind    5860..5881
                     /label=CAP binding site
                     /bound_moiety="E. coli catabolite activator protein"
                     /note="CAP binding activates transcription in the presence
                     of cAMP."
     promoter        5896..5926
                     /label=lac promoter
                     /note="promoter for the E. coli lac operon"
     protein_bind    5934..5950
                     /label=lac operator
                     /bound_moiety="lac repressor encoded by lacI"
                     /note="The lac repressor binds to the lac operator to
                     inhibit transcription in E. coli. This inhibition can be
                     relieved by adding lactose or
                     isopropyl-beta-D-thiogalactopyranoside (IPTG)."
     primer_bind     5939..5961
                     /label=M13/pUC Reverse
                     /note="In lacZ gene"
     primer_bind     5958..5974
                     /label=M13 rev
                     /note="common sequencing primer, one of multiple similar
                     variants"
     primer_bind     5958..5974
                     /label=M13 Reverse
                     /note="In lacZ gene. Also called M13-rev"
     primer_bind     5993..6013
                     /label=T3
                     /note="T3 promoter, forward primer"
     promoter        5995..6013
                     /label=T3 promoter
                     /note="promoter for bacteriophage T3 RNA polymerase"
     promoter        6041..6267
                     /label=RSV promoter
                     /note="Rous sarcoma virus enhancer/promoter"
     LTR             6268..6448
                     /label=5' LTR (truncated)
                     /note="truncated 5' long terminal repeat (LTR) from HIV-1"
     misc_feature    6495..6620
                     /label=HIV-1 Psi
                     /note="packaging signal of human immunodeficiency virus
                     type 1"
     misc_feature    7113..7346
                     /label=RRE
                     /note="The Rev response element (RRE) of HIV-1 allows for
                     Rev-dependent mRNA export from the nucleus to the
                     cytoplasm."
     CDS             7531..7575
                     /codon_start=1
                     /product="antigenic peptide corresponding to amino acids
                     655 to 669 of the HIV envelope protein gp41 (Lutje Hulsik
                     et al., 2013)"
                     /label=gp41 peptide
                     /note="recognized by the 2H10 single-chain llama nanobody"
                     /translation="KNEQELLELDKWASL"
     promoter        7753..7993
                     /label=U6 promoter
                     /note="RNA polymerase III promoter for human U6 snRNA"
     primer_bind     7753..7773
                     /label=hU6-F
                     /note="Human U6 promoter, forward primer"
     primer_bind     7924..7943
                     /label=LKO.1 5'
                     /note="Human U6 promoter, forward primer"
     misc_RNA        8023..8098
                     /label=gRNA scaffold
                     /note="guide RNA scaffold for the Streptococcus pyogenes
                     CRISPR/Cas9 system"
     misc_feature    8154..8271
                     /label=cPPT/CTS
                     /note="central polypurine tract and central termination
                     sequence of HIV-1"
ORIGIN
        1 cccgggtgca aagatggata aagttttaaa cagagaggaa tctttgcagc taatggacct
       61 tctaggtctt gaaaggagtg ggaattggct ccggtgcccg tcagtgggca gagcgcacat
      121 cgcccacagt ccccgagaag ttggggggag gggtcggcaa ttgatccggt gcctagagaa
      181 ggtggcgcgg ggtaaactgg gaaagtgatg tcgtgtactg gctccgcctt tttcccgagg
      241 gtgggggaga accgtatata agtgcagtag tcgccgtgaa cgttcttttt cgcaacgggt
      301 ttgccgccag aacacaggta agtgccgtgt gtggttcccg cgggcctggc ctctttacgg
      361 gttatggccc ttgcgtgcct tgaattactt ccacctggct gcagtacgtg attcttgatc
      421 ccgagcttcg ggttggaagt gggtgggaga gttcgaggcc ttgcgcttaa ggagcccctt
      481 cgcctcgtgc ttgagttgag gcctggcctg ggcgctgggg ccgccgcgtg cgaatctggt
      541 ggcaccttcg cgcctgtctc gctgctttcg ataagtctct agccatttaa aatttttgat
      601 gacctgctgc gacgcttttt ttctggcaag atagtcttgt aaatgcgggc caagatctgc
      661 acactggtat ttcggttttt ggggccgcgg gcggcgacgg ggcccgtgcg tcccagcgca
      721 catgttcggc gaggcggggc ctgcgagcgc ggccaccgag aatcggacgg gggtagtctc
      781 aagctggccg gcctgctctg gtgcctggcc tcgcgccgcc gtgtatcgcc ccgccctggg
      841 cggcaaggct ggcccggtcg gcaccagttg cgtgagcgga aagatggccg cttcccggcc
      901 ctgctgcagg gagctcaaaa tggaggacgc ggcgctcggg agagcgggcg ggtgagtcac
      961 ccacacaaag gaaaagggcc tttccgtcct cagccgtcgc ttcatgtgac tccacggagt
     1021 accgggcgcc gtccaggcac ctcgattagt tctcgagctt ttggagtacg tcgtctttag
     1081 gttgggggga ggggttttat gcgatggagt ttccccacac tgagtgggtg gagactgaag
     1141 ttaggccagc ttggcacttg atgtaattct ccttggaatt tgcccttttt gagtttggat
     1201 cttggttcat tctcaagcct cagacagtgg ttcaaagttt ttttcttcca tttcaggtgt
     1261 cgtgacgtac ggccaccatg accgagtaca agcccacggt gcgcctcgcc acccgcgacg
     1321 acgtccccag ggccgtacgc accctcgccg ccgcgttcgc cgactacccc gccacgcgcc
     1381 acaccgtcga tccggaccgc cacatcgagc gggtcaccga gctgcaagaa ctcttcctca
     1441 cgcgcgtcgg gctcgacatc ggcaaggtgt gggtcgcgga cgacggcgcc gccgtggcgg
     1501 tctggaccac gccggagagc gtcgaagcgg gggcggtgtt cgccgagatc ggcccgcgca
     1561 tggccgagtt gagcggttcc cggctggccg cgcagcaaca gatggaaggc ctcctggcgc
     1621 cgcaccggcc caaggagccc gcgtggttcc tggccaccgt cggagtctcg cccgaccacc
     1681 agggcaaggg tctgggcagc gccgtcgtgc tccccggagt ggaggcggcc gagcgcgccg
     1741 gggtgcccgc cttcctggag acctccgcgc cccgcaacct ccccttctac gagcggctcg
     1801 gcttcaccgt caccgccgac gtcgaggtgc ccgaaggacc gcgcacctgg tgcatgaccc
     1861 gcaagcccgg tgcctgaacg cgttaagtcg acaatcaacc tctggattac aaaatttgtg
     1921 aaagattgac tggtattctt aactatgttg ctccttttac gctatgtgga tacgctgctt
     1981 taatgccttt gtatcatgct attgcttccc gtatggcttt cattttctcc tccttgtata
     2041 aatcctggtt gctgtctctt tatgaggagt tgtggcccgt tgtcaggcaa cgtggcgtgg
     2101 tgtgcactgt gtttgctgac gcaaccccca ctggttgggg cattgccacc acctgtcagc
     2161 tcctttccgg gactttcgct ttccccctcc ctattgccac ggcggaactc atcgccgcct
     2221 gccttgcccg ctgctggaca ggggctcggc tgttgggcac tgacaattcc gtggtgttgt
     2281 cggggaaatc atcgtccttt ccttggctgc tcgcctgtgt tgccacctgg attctgcgcg
     2341 ggacgtcctt ctgctacgtc ccttcggccc tcaatccagc ggaccttcct tcccgcggcc
     2401 tgctgccggc tctgcggcct cttccgcgtc ttcgccttcg ccctcagacg agtcggatct
     2461 ccctttgggc cgcctccccg cgtcgacttt aagaccaatg acttacaagg cagctgtaga
     2521 tcttagccac tttttaaaag aaaagggggg actggaaggg ctaattcact cccaacgaag
     2581 acaagatctg ctttttgctt gtactgggtc tctctggtta gaccagatct gagcctggga
     2641 gctctctggc taactaggga acccactgct taagcctcaa taaagcttgc cttgagtgct
     2701 tcaagtagtg tgtgcccgtc tgttgtgtga ctctggtaac tagagatccc tcagaccctt
     2761 ttagtcagtg tggaaaatct ctagcagtac gtatagtagt tcatgtcatc ttattattca
     2821 gtatttataa cttgcaaaga aatgaatatc agagagtgag aggaacttgt ttattgcagc
     2881 ttataatggt tacaaataaa gcaatagcat cacaaatttc acaaataaag catttttttc
     2941 actgcattct agttgtggtt tgtccaaact catcaatgta tcttatcatg tctggctcta
     3001 gctatcccgc ccctaactcc gcccatcccg cccctaactc cgcccagttc cgcccattct
     3061 ccgccccatg gctgactaat tttttttatt tatgcagagg ccgaggccgc ctcggcctct
     3121 gagctattcc agaagtagtg aggaggcttt tttggaggcc tagggacgta cccaattcgc
     3181 cctatagtga gtcgtattac gcgcgctcac tggccgtcgt tttacaacgt cgtgactggg
     3241 aaaaccctgg cgttacccaa cttaatcgcc ttgcagcaca tccccctttc gccagctggc
     3301 gtaatagcga agaggcccgc accgatcgcc cttcccaaca gttgcgcagc ctgaatggcg
     3361 aatgggnnnn nnnnnnnnnn nnnnnnnnnn nnnnnnnnnn nnnnnnnnnn nnnnnnnnnn
     3421 nnnnnnnnnn nnnnnnnnnn nnnnnnnnnn nnnnnnnnnn nnnnnnnnnn nnnnnnnnnn
     3481 nnnnnnnnnn cnnnnnnnnn nnnnnnnnnn nnnnnnnnnn nnnnnnnnnn nnnnnnnnnn
     3541 nnnnnnnnnn nnnnnnnnnn nnnnnnnnnn nnnnnnnnnn nnannnnnnn nnnnnnnnnn
     3601 nnnnnnnnnn nnnnnnnnnn nnnnnnnnnn nncctttgac gttggagtcc acgttcttta
     3661 atagtggact cttgttccaa actggaacaa cactcaaccc tatctcggtc tattcttttg
     3721 atttataagg gattttgccg atttcggcct attggttaaa aaatgagctg atttaacaaa
     3781 aatttaacgc gaattttaac aaaatattaa cgcttacaat ttaggtggca cttttcgggg
     3841 aaatgtgcgc ggaaccccta tttgtttatt tttctaaata cattcaaata tgtatccgct
     3901 catgagacaa taaccctgat aaatgcttca ataatattga aaaaggaaga gtatgagtat
     3961 tcaacatttc cgtgtcgccc ttattccctt ttttgcggca ttttgccttc ctgtttttgc
     4021 tcacccagaa acgctggtga aagtaaaaga tgctgaagat cagttgggtg cacgagtggg
     4081 ttacatcgaa ctggatctca acagcggtaa gatccttgag agttttcgcc ccgaagaacg
     4141 ttttccaatg atgagcactt ttaaagttct gctatgtggc gcggtattat cccgtattga
     4201 cgccgggcaa gagcaactcg gtcgccgcat acactattct cagaatgact tggttgagta
     4261 ctcaccagtc acagaaaagc atcttacgga tggcatgaca gtaagagaat tatgcagtgc
     4321 tgccataacc atgagtgata acactgcggc caacttactt ctgacaacga tcggaggacc
     4381 gaaggagcta accgcttttt tgcacaacat gggggatcat gtaactcgcc ttgatcgttg
     4441 ggaaccggag ctgaatgaag ccataccaaa cgacgagcgt gacaccacga tgcctgtagc
     4501 aatggcaaca acgttgcgca aactattaac tggcgaacta cttactctag cttcccggca
     4561 acaattaata gactggatgg aggcggataa agttgcagga ccacttctgc gctcggccct
     4621 tccggctggc tggtttattg ctgataaatc tggagccggt gagcgtgggt ctcgcggtat
     4681 cattgcagca ctggggccag atggtaagcc ctcccgtatc gtagttatct acacgacggg
     4741 gagtcaggca actatggatg aacgaaatag acagatcgct gagataggtg cctcactgat
     4801 taagcattgg taactgtcag accaagttta ctcatatata ctttagattg atttaaaact
     4861 tcatttttaa tttaaaagga tctaggtgaa gatccttttt gataatctca tgaccaaaat
     4921 cccttaacgt gagttttcgt tccactgagc gtcagacccc gtagaaaaga tcaaaggatc
     4981 ttcttgagat cctttttttc tgcgcgtaat ctgctgcttg caaacaaaaa aaccaccgct
     5041 accagcggtg gtttgtttgc cggatcaaga gctaccaact ctttttccga aggtaactgg
     5101 cttcagcaga gcgcagatac caaatactgt tcttctagtg tagccgtagt taggccacca
     5161 cttcaagaac tctgtagcac cgcctacata cctcgctctg ctaatcctgt taccagtggc
     5221 tgctgccagt ggcgataagt cgtgtcttac cgggttggac tcaagacgat agttaccgga
     5281 taaggcgcag cggtcgggct gaacgggggg ttcgtgcaca cagcccagct tggagcgaac
     5341 gacctacacc gaactgagat acctacagcg tgagctatga gaaagcgcca cgcttcccga
     5401 agggagaaag gcggacaggt atccggtaag cggcagggtc ggaacaggag agcgcacgag
     5461 ggagcttcca gggggaaacg cctggtatct ttatagtcct gtcgggtttc gccacctctg
     5521 acttgagcgt cgatttttgt gatgctcgtc aggggggcgg agcctatgga aaaacgccag
     5581 caacgcggcc tttttacggt tcctggcctt ttgctggcct tttgctcaca tgttctttcc
     5641 tgcgttatcc cctgattctg tggataaccg tattaccgcc tttgagtgag ctgataccgc
     5701 tcgccgcagc cgaacgaccg agcgcagcga gtcagtgagc gaggaagcgg aagagcgccc
     5761 aatacgcaaa ccgcctctcc ccgcgcgttg gccgattcat taatgcagct ggcacgacag
     5821 gtttcccgac tggaaagcgg gcagtgagcg caacgcaatt aatgtgagtt agctcactca
     5881 ttaggcaccc caggctttac actttatgct tccggctcgt atgttgtgtg gaattgtgag
     5941 cggataacaa tttcacacag gaaacagcta tgaccatgat tacgccaagc gcgcaattaa
     6001 ccctcactaa agggaacaaa agctggagct gcaagcttaa tgtagtctta tgcaatactc
     6061 ttgtagtctt gcaacatggt aacgatgagt tagcaacatg ccttacaagg agagaaaaag
     6121 caccgtgcat gccgattggt ggaagtaagg tggtacgatc gtgccttatt aggaaggcaa
     6181 cagacgggtc tgacatggat tggacgaacc actgaattgc cgcattgcag agatattgta
     6241 tttaagtgcc tagctcgata cataaacggg tctctctggt tagaccagat ctgagcctgg
     6301 gagctctctg gctaactagg gaacccactg cttaagcctc aataaagctt gccttgagtg
     6361 cttcaagtag tgtgtgcccg tctgttgtgt gactctggta actagagatc cctcagaccc
     6421 ttttagtcag tgtggaaaat ctctagcagt ggcgcccgaa cagggacttg aaagcgaaag
     6481 ggaaaccaga ggagctctct cgacgcagga ctcggcttgc tgaagcgcgc acggcaagag
     6541 gcgaggggcg gcgactggtg agtacgccaa aaattttgac tagcggaggc tagaaggaga
     6601 gagatgggtg cgagagcgtc agtattaagc gggggagaat tagatcgcga tgggaaaaaa
     6661 ttcggttaag gccaggggga aagaaaaaat ataaattaaa acatatagta tgggcaagca
     6721 gggagctaga acgattcgca gttaatcctg gcctgttaga aacatcagaa ggctgtagac
     6781 aaatactggg acagctacaa ccatcccttc agacaggatc agaagaactt agatcattat
     6841 ataatacagt agcaaccctc tattgtgtgc atcaaaggat agagataaaa gacaccaagg
     6901 aagctttaga caagatagag gaagagcaaa acaaaagtaa gaccaccgca cagcaagcgg
     6961 ccgctgatct tcagacctgg aggaggagat atgagggaca attggagaag tgaattatat
     7021 aaatataaag tagtaaaaat tgaaccatta ggagtagcac ccaccaaggc aaagagaaga
     7081 gtggtgcaga gagaaaaaag agcagtggga ataggagctt tgttccttgg gttcttggga
     7141 gcagcaggaa gcactatggg cgcagcgtca atgacgctga cggtacaggc cagacaatta
     7201 ttgtctggta tagtgcagca gcagaacaat ttgctgaggg ctattgaggc gcaacagcat
     7261 ctgttgcaac tcacagtctg gggcatcaag cagctccagg caagaatcct ggctgtggaa
     7321 agatacctaa aggatcaaca gctcctgggg atttggggtt gctctggaaa actcatttgc
     7381 accactgctg tgccttggaa tgctagttgg agtaataaat ctctggaaca gatttggaat
     7441 cacacgacct ggatggagtg ggacagagaa attaacaatt acacaagctt aatacactcc
     7501 ttaattgaag aatcgcaaaa ccagcaagaa aagaatgaac aagaattatt ggaattagat
     7561 aaatgggcaa gtttgtggaa ttggtttaac ataacaaatt ggctgtggta tataaaatta
     7621 ttcataatga tagtaggagg cttggtaggt ttaagaatag tttttgctgt actttctata
     7681 gtgaatagag ttaggcaggg atattcacca ttatcgtttc agacccacct cccaaccccg
     7741 aggggaccca gagagggcct atttcccatg attccttcat atttgcatat acgatacaag
     7801 gctgttagag agataattag aattaatttg actgtaaaca caaagatatt agtacaaaat
     7861 acgtgacgta gaaagtaata atttcttggg tagtttgcag ttttaaaatt atgttttaaa
     7921 atggactatc atatgcttac cgtaacttga aagtatttcg atttcttggc tttatatatc
     7981 ttgtggaaag gacgaaacac cggcctgaaa cagcatacca gggttttaga gctagaaata
     8041 gcaagttaaa ataaggctag tccgttatca acttgaaaaa gtggcaccga gtcggtgctt
     8101 ttttaagctt ggcgtaacta gatcttgaga caaatggcag tattcatcca caattttaaa
     8161 agaaaagggg ggattggggg gtacagtgca ggggaaagaa tagtagacat aatagcaaca
     8221 gacatacaaa ctaaagaatt acaaaaacaa attacaaaaa ttcaaaattt tcgggtttat
     8281 tacagggaca gcagagatcc actttggcgc cggctcgagg ggg
//
