[The description below was written by a language model from this plasmid's Addgene catalogue record and the feature table of its GenBank file.]
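Description:
TEK gRNA (BRDN0001149392) is a third-generation lentiviral guide RNA plasmid built on the lentiGuide-Puro backbone, an 8.3 kb circular construct designed to deliver a single CRISPR guide against human TEK (also known as TIE2 or CD202B). In bacteria it is maintained as a high-copy plasmid through a ColE1/pUC-type origin with ampicillin resistance (beta-lactamase). An f1 origin and an SV40 origin are also annotated in the backbone.

The lentiviral transfer cassette begins with an RSV promoter fused to a truncated HIV-1 5' LTR, which makes genomic RNA production Tat-independent. This is followed by the Psi packaging signal and the Rev response element for nuclear export of the unspliced RNA. The cassette ends in a self-inactivating, U3-deleted 3' LTR followed by an SV40 polyadenylation signal. Within it, a human U6 RNA polymerase III promoter drives the TEK-targeting spacer joined to the Streptococcus pyogenes Cas9 guide RNA scaffold. A cPPT/CTS element, which aids nuclear import of the reverse-transcribed genome, lies just downstream of the scaffold. A separate EF-1-alpha promoter with its intron A expresses puromycin N-acetyltransferase for selecting transduced mammalian cells, and a WPRE boosts transcript expression.

The plasmid does not encode Cas9, so it is meant to be used with a separate Cas9 vector such as lentiCas9-Blast or in cells that already express Cas9. The guide was designed against several TEK reference transcripts and belongs to a human kinome gRNA collection. It is suited to knockout of TEK in human cells after lentiviral transduction and puromycin selection.
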