Addgene plasmid #75725: TEK gRNA (BRDN0001149392)
Purpose: 3rd generation lentiviral gRNA plasmid targeting human TEK
Depositing lab: John Doench & David Root. Depositing organization: Broad Institute. Publication: Optimized sgRNA design to maximize activity and minimize off-target effects of CRISPR-Cas9. Doench JG, Fusi N, Sullender M, Hegde M, Vaimberg EW, Donovan KF, Smith I, Tothova Z, Wilen C, Orchard R, Virgin HW, Listgarten J, Root DE. Nat Biotechnol. 2016 Jan 18. doi: 10.1038/nbt.3437. PubMed 26780180.
Backbone
  Vector backbone: lentiGuide-Puro
  Backbone manufacturer: Zhang Lab (Addgene plasmid # 52963)
  Vector type: Mammalian Expression, Lentiviral, CRISPR
  Selectable markers: Puromycin
Growth in bacteria
  Bacterial resistance: Ampicillin, 100 μg/mL
  Growth temperature: 37°C
  Growth strain: DH5alpha
  Copy number: High Copy
Gene/Insert
  Gene/Insert name: TEK (alt names: TEK; NM_000459.4)
  gRNA/shRNA sequence: GCCTGAAACAGCATACCAGG
  Species: H. sapiens (human)
  Entrez Gene: TEK (a.k.a. CD202B, GLC3E, TIE-2, TIE2, VMCM, VMCM1)
  Promoter: hU6
  Cloning method: Unknown
  Sequencing primers: 5′ U6-F; 3′ pS2-R
Terms and licenses: Academic/Nonprofit Terms; Industry Terms: Not Available to Industry
Depositor comments: The gRNA was designed to target the following Genbank reference sequence(s): NM_000459.4,NM_001290077.1,NM_001290078.1. Note that this plasmid does NOT contain Cas9. It should be used in conjunction with lentiCas9-Blast (Addgene #52962) or otherwise with cell lines already expressing Cas9. Browse the full kinome gRNA library at http://www.addgene.org/pooled-library/broadgpp-human-kinome/ or visit http://www.broadinstitute.org/rnai/public/ for detailed protocols and information.
How to cite: TEK gRNA (BRDN0001149392) was a gift from John Doench & David Root (Addgene plasmid # 75725 ; http://n2t.net/addgene:75725 ; RRID:Addgene_75725)
