>Addgene plasmid #75725 | TEK gRNA (BRDN0001149392) | depositor partial sequence | sequence record 143185 | Target Sequence
GCCTGAAACAGCATACCAGG
