>Addgene plasmid #75725 | TEK gRNA (BRDN0001149392) | addgene partial sequence | sequence record 184443 | hU6-F
CGTGACGTAGAAAGTAATAATTTCTTGGGTAGTTTGCAGTTTTAAAATTATGTTTTAAAATGGACTATCA
TATGCTTACCGTAACTTGAAAGTATTTCGATTTCTTGGCTTTATATATCTTGTGGAAAGGACGAAACACC
GGCCTGAAACAGCATACCAGGGTTTTAGAGCTAGAAATAGCAAGTTAAAATAAGGCTAGTCCGTTATCAA
CTTGAAAAAGTGGCACCGAGTCGGTGCTTTTTTAAGCTTGGCGTAACTAGATCTTGAGACAAATGGCAGT
ATTCATCCACAATTTTAAAAGAAAAGGGGGGATTGGGGGGTACAGTGCAGGGGAAAGAATAGTAGACATA
ATAGCAACAGACATACAAACTAAAGAATTACAAAAACAAATTACAAAAATTCAAAATTTTCGGGTTTATT
ACAGGGACAGCAGAGATCCACTTTGGCGCCGGCTCGAGGGGGCCCGGGTGCAAAGATGGATAAAGTTTTA
AACAGAGAGGAATCTTTGCAGCTAATGGACCTTCTAGGTCTTGAAAGGAGTGGGAATTGGCTCCGGTGCC
CGTCAGTGGG
